>Addgene plasmid #53145 | pSUPERretro-Sirt7 shRNA2 | addgene partial sequence | sequence record 83877 | pLXSN5 5'-CCCTTGAACCTCCTCGTTCGACC-3'
CCTCACTCCTTCTCTAGGCGCCGGAATTAGATCGATCTCTCGAGGTCGACGGTATCGATAAGCTTAAAAA
TAGCCATTTGTCCTTGAGGAATCTCTTGAATTCCTCAAGGACAAATGGCTAGGGGATCTGTGGTCTCATA
CAGAACTTATAAGATTCCCAAATCCAAAGACATTTCACGTTTATGGTGATTTCCCAGAACACATAGCGAC
ATGCAAATATTGCAGGGCGCCACTCCCCTGTCCCTCACAGCCATCTTCCTGCCAGGGCGCACGCGCGCTG
GGTGTTCCCGCCTAGTGACACTGGGCCCGCGATTCCTTGGAGCGGGTTGATGACGTCAGCGTTCGAATTC
TACCGGGTAGGGGAGGCGCTTTTCCCAAGGCAGTCTGGAGCATGCGCTTTAGCAGCCCCGCTGGGCACTT
GGCGCTACACAAGTGGCCTCTGGCCTCGCACACATTCCACATCCACCGGTAGGCGCCAACCGGCTCCGTT
CTTTGGTGGCCCCTTCGCGCCACCTTCTACTCCTCCCCTAGTCAGGAAGTTCCCCCCCGCCCCGCAGCTC
GCGTCGTGCAGGACGTGACAAATGGAAGTAGCACGTCTCACTAGTCTCGTGCAGATGGACAGCACCGCTG
AGCAATGGAAGCGGGTAGGCCTTTGGGGCAGCGGCCAATAGCAGCTTTGCTCCTTCGCTTTCTGGG
