[The description below was written by a language model from this plasmid's Addgene catalogue record.]
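Description:
pSUPERretro-Sirt7 shRNA2 is a retroviral RNA interference vector built on the commercial pSUPERretro backbone and designed to knock down sirtuin 7 (Sirt7) in mammalian cells. It is maintained in E. coli under ampicillin selection; the record lists the copy number as unknown and names no specific origin of replication. In mammalian cells, a puromycin resistance marker allows transduced or transfected populations to be selected, so that stable knockdown lines can be established.

The payload is a short hairpin RNA cassette targeting Sirt7, cloned by restriction enzyme between HindIII and BglII sites, both of which remain intact. Expression is driven by the H1 RNA polymerase III promoter, which is well suited to producing short, defined transcripts. The hairpin transcript is processed by the cellular RNAi machinery into a small interfering RNA that directs degradation of the Sirt7 message. As a retroviral vector, the plasmid is meant to be introduced into a packaging cell line to generate viral particles that integrate the shRNA and selection cassette into the genome of dividing target cells, although it could also be transfected directly. The "shRNA2" designation suggests that it is one of a set of independent hairpins against the same gene, a common way to control for off-target effects, though the record does not describe the others. The species of the targeted Sirt7 transcript is not stated. No feature table is provided, so details of the LTRs, packaging signal and the promoter driving puromycin resistance cannot be confirmed from the record. The associated publication concerns SIRT7, H3K18 deacetylation and the maintenance of oncogenic transformation, consistent with use in loss-of-function studies of this deacetylase.
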