Addgene plasmid #53145: pSUPERretro-Sirt7 shRNA2
Purpose: shRNAi vector for Sirt7
Depositing lab: Katrin Chua. Depositing organization: Stanford University. Publication: SIRT7 links H3K18 deacetylation to maintenance of oncogenic transformation. Barber MF, Michishita-Kioi E, Xi Y, Tasselli L, Kioi M, Moqtaderi Z, Tennen RI, Paredes S, Young NL, Chen K, Struhl K, Garcia BA, Gozani O, Li W, Chua KF. Nature. 2012 Jul 5;487(7405):114-8. doi: 10.1038/nature11043. PubMed 22722849.
Backbone
  Vector backbone: pSUPERretro
  Backbone manufacturer: OligoEngine
  Vector type: Mammalian Expression, Retroviral, RNAi
  Selectable markers: Puromycin
Growth in bacteria
  Bacterial resistance: Ampicillin, 100 μg/mL
  Growth temperature: 37°C
  Growth strain: DH5alpha
  Copy number: Unknown
Gene/Insert
  Gene/Insert name: Sirt7 (alt name: sirtuin 7)
  gRNA/shRNA sequence: tagccatttgtccttgaggaa
  Promoter: H1 RNA polymerase III
  Cloning method: Restriction Enzyme; 5′ cloning site HindIII (not destroyed); 3′ cloning site BglII (not destroyed)
  Sequencing primers: 5′ pLXSN5'
Terms and licenses: Academic/Nonprofit Terms; Industry Terms: Not Available to Industry
How to cite: pSUPERretro-Sirt7 shRNA2 was a gift from Katrin Chua (Addgene plasmid # 53145 ; http://n2t.net/addgene:53145 ; RRID:Addgene_53145)
